Addgene plasmid #67739: Pr2-T7RNAP
Purpose: OR2-OR1-P2 promoter expressing T7 RNAP
Depositing lab: Richard Murray. Depositing organization: California Institute of Technology. Publication: Gene circuit performance characterization and resource usage in a cell-free "breadboard". Siegal-Gaskins D, Tuza ZA, Kim J, Noireaux V, Murray RM. ACS Synth Biol. 2014 Jun 20;3(6):416-25. doi: 10.1021/sb400203p. Epub 2014 Apr 7. PubMed 24670245.
Backbone
  Vector backbone: pBEST
  Backbone manufacturer: Promega
  Backbone size w/o insert (bp): 2453
  Total vector size (bp): 5176
  Vector type: Bacterial Expression, Synthetic Biology
Growth in bacteria
  Bacterial resistance: Ampicillin, 100 μg/mL
  Growth temperature: 37°C
  Growth strain: JM109
  Copy number: Unknown
Gene/Insert
  Gene/Insert name: UTR1-T7RNAP-T500
  Species: Synthetic; bacteriophage T7
  Insert size (bp): 2723
  Promoter: OR2-OR1-Pr2
  Cloning method: Gibson Cloning
  Sequencing primers: 5′ GGGTGGGCTAACGATATCCG; 3′ GGAGCTGACTGGGTTGAAGG
Terms and licenses: Academic/Nonprofit Terms; Industry Terms: Not Available to Industry
How to cite: Pr2-T7RNAP was a gift from Richard Murray (Addgene plasmid # 67739 ; http://n2t.net/addgene:67739 ; RRID:Addgene_67739)
