[The description below was written by a language model from this plasmid's Addgene catalogue record and pLannotate feature annotations shown in this document.]
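Description:
Pr2-T7RNAP is a 5,176 bp bacterial expression and synthetic-biology plasmid built on the pBEST backbone. It is propagated in E. coli through a high-copy ColE1/pUC-type origin of replication and is selected with ampicillin via a β-lactamase (AmpR) gene driven by its own bla promoter. The catalogue lists the copy number as unknown, although the annotated origin is of the high-copy class.

The payload, assembled by Gibson cloning, is a roughly 2.7 kb cassette recorded as UTR1-T7RNAP-T500 under the OR2-OR1-Pr2 promoter. By its name, this promoter derives from the bacteriophage lambda right promoter region with the OR2 and OR1 operator sites. Such promoters are read by the E. coli housekeeping RNA polymerase, and the operators can in principle be bound by lambda repressor. The automated annotation does not call the promoter itself, but it flags a lambda-derived stretch upstream of the gene as a fragment of the lambda O protein; this is probably carried-over phage sequence rather than a functional coding region. The UTR1 leader corresponds to the annotated strong ribosome binding site from T7 gene 10. It precedes the full-length T7 RNA polymerase open reading frame, and T500 is the transcription terminator named in the insert. A short tetracycline-resistance fragment downstream appears to be a non-functional backbone remnant.

The plasmid lets the host transcription machinery produce T7 RNA polymerase, which can then drive T7-promoter constructs as a second stage in a transcriptional cascade. The associated work concerns characterising gene circuit performance and resource usage in an E. coli cell-free "breadboard" system.
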