Features (pLannotate 1.2.2; 7 found; start..end, strand, type, name):
     40..333     +  CDS            O (fragment): VRPO_LAMBD - Protein inferred from homology: Swiss-Prot protein existence level 3. Necessary for the bidirectional replication of DNA. It interacts with the ori (origin of replication) region of the genome during the initiation of replication. From Escherichia phage lambda (Bacteriophage lambda).
    362..384     +  RBS            RBS: efficient ribosome binding site from bacteriophage T7 gene 10 (Olins and Rangwala, 1989)
    391..3039    +  CDS            RPOL_BPT7: Experimental evidence at protein level: Swiss-Prot protein existence level 1. Highly processive DNA-dependent RNA polymerase that catalyzes the transcription of class II and class III viral genes. Recognizes a specific promoter sequence and enters first into an 'abortive phase' where very short transcripts are synthesized and released before proceeding to the processive transcription of long RNA chains. Unwinds the double-stranded DNA to expose the coding strand for templating. Participates in the initiation of viral DNA replication presumably by making primers accessible to the DNA polymerase
   3079..3210    +  CDS            TcR (fragment): tetracycline efflux protein; tet; confers resistance to tetracycline
   3390..3978    -  rep_origin     ori: high-copy-number ColE1/pMB1/pBR322/pUC origin of replication
   4149..5009    -  CDS            AmpR: β-lactamase; bla; confers resistance to ampicillin, carbenicillin, and related antibiotics
   5010..5114    -  promoter       AmpR promoter: bla
>Addgene plasmid #67739 | Pr2-T7RNAP | depositor full sequence | sequence record 117449 | Pr2-T7RNAP sequence 5176 bps
ATAAAAATAGGCGTATCACGAGGCCCTTTCGTCTTCAAGAATTCTGGCGAATCCTCTGACCAGCCAGAAA
ACGACCTTTCTGTGGTGAAACCGGATGCTGCAATTCAGAGCGGCAGCAAGTGGGGGACAGCAGAAGACCT
GACCGCCGCAGAGTGGATGTTTGACATGGTGAAGACTATCGCACCATCAGCCAGAAAACCGAATTTTGCT
GGGTGGGCTAACGATATCCGCCTGATGCGTGAACGTGACGGACGTAACCACCGCGACATGTGTGTGCTGT
TCCGCTGGGCATGCTGAGCTAACACCGTGCGTGTTGACAATTTTACCTCTGGCGGTGCTAATGGTTGCAG
CTAGCAATAATTTTGTTTAACTTTAAGAAGGAGATATACCATGAACACGATTAACATCGCTAAGAACGAC
TTCTCTGACATCGAACTGGCTGCTATCCCGTTCAACACTCTGGCTGACCATTACGGTGAGCGTTTAGCTC
GCGAACAGTTGGCCCTTGAGCATGAGTCTTACGAGATGGGTGAAGCACGCTTCCGCAAGATGTTTGAGCG
TCAACTTAAAGCTGGTGAGGTTGCGGATAACGCTGCCGCCAAGCCTCTCATCACTACCCTACTCCCTAAG
ATGATTGCACGCATCAACGACTGGTTTGAGGAAGTGAAAGCTAAGCGCGGCAAGCGCCCGACAGCCTTCC
AGTTCCTGCAAGAAATCAAGCCGGAAGCCGTAGCGTACATCACCATTAAGACCACTCTGGCTTGCCTAAC
CAGTGCTGACAATACAACCGTTCAGGCTGTAGCAAGCGCAATCGGTCGGGCCATTGAGGACGAGGCTCGC
TTCGGTCGTATCCGTGACCTTGAAGCTAAGCACTTCAAGAAAAACGTTGAGGAACAACTCAACAAGCGCG
TAGGGCACGTCTACAAGAAAGCATTTATGCAAGTTGTCGAGGCTGACATGCTCTCTAAGGGTCTACTCGG
TGGCGAGGCGTGGTCTTCGTGGCATAAGGAAGACTCTATTCATGTAGGAGTACGCTGCATCGAGATGCTC
ATTGAGTCAACCGGAATGGTTAGCTTACACCGCCAAAATGCTGGCGTAGTAGGTCAAGACTCTGAGACTA
TCGAACTCGCACCTGAATACGCTGAGGCTATCGCAACCCGTGCAGGTGCGCTGGCTGGCATCTCTCCGAT
GTTCCAACCTTGCGTAGTTCCTCCTAAGCCGTGGACTGGCATTACTGGTGGTGGCTATTGGGCTAACGGT
CGTCGTCCTCTGGCGCTGGTGCGTACTCACAGTAAGAAAGCACTGATGCGCTACGAAGACGTTTACATGC
CTGAGGTGTACAAAGCGATTAACATTGCGCAAAACACCGCATGGAAAATCAACAAGAAAGTCCTAGCGGT
CGCCAACGTAATCACCAAGTGGAAGCATTGTCCGGTCGAGGACATCCCTGCGATTGAGCGTGAAGAACTC
CCGATGAAACCGGAAGACATCGACATGAATCCTGAGGCTCTCACCGCGTGGAAACGTGCTGCCGCTGCTG
TGTACCGCAAGGACAAGGCTCGCAAGTCTCGCCGTATCAGCCTTGAGTTCATGCTTGAGCAAGCCAATAA
GTTTGCTAACCATAAGGCCATCTGGTTCCCTTACAACATGGACTGGCGCGGTCGTGTTTACGCTGTGTCA
ATGTTCAACCCGCAAGGTAACGATATGACCAAAGGACTGCTTACGCTGGCGAAAGGTAAACCAATCGGTA
AGGAAGGTTACTACTGGCTGAAAATCCACGGTGCAAACTGTGCGGGTGTCGATAAGGTTCCGTTCCCTGA
GCGCATCAAGTTCATTGAGGAAAACCACGAGAACATCATGGCTTGCGCTAAGTCTCCACTGGAGAACACT
TGGTGGGCTGAGCAAGATTCTCCGTTCTGCTTCCTTGCGTTCTGCTTTGAGTACGCTGGGGTACAGCACC
ACGGCCTGAGCTATAACTGCTCCCTTCCGCTGGCGTTTGACGGGTCTTGCTCTGGCATCCAGCACTTCTC
CGCGATGCTCCGAGATGAGGTAGGTGGTCGCGCGGTTAACTTGCTTCCTAGTGAAACCGTTCAGGACATC
TACGGGATTGTTGCTAAGAAAGTCAACGAGATTCTACAAGCAGACGCAATCAATGGGACCGATAACGAAG
TAGTTACCGTGACCGATGAGAACACTGGTGAAATCTCTGAGAAAGTCAAGCTGGGCACTAAGGCACTGGC
TGGTCAATGGCTGGCTTACGGTGTTACTCGCAGTGTGACTAAGCGTTCAGTCATGACGCTGGCTTACGGG
TCCAAAGAGTTCGGCTTCCGTCAACAAGTGCTGGAAGATACCATTCAGCCAGCTATTGATTCCGGCAAGG
GTCTGATGTTCACTCAGCCGAATCAGGCTGCTGGATACATGGCTAAGCTGATTTGGGAATCTGTGAGCGT
GACGGTGGTAGCTGCGGTTGAAGCAATGAACTGGCTTAAGTCTGCTGCTAAGCTGCTGGCTGCTGAGGTC
AAAGATAAGAAGACTGGAGAGATTCTTCGCAAGCGTTGCGCTGTGCATTGGGTAACTCCTGATGGTTTCC
CTGTGTGGCAGGAATACAAGAAGCCTATTCAGACGCGCTTGAACCTGATGTTCCTCGGTCAGTTCCGCTT
ACAGCCTACCATTAACACCAACAAAGATAGCGAGATTGATGCACACAAACAGGAGTCTGGTATCGCTCCT
AACTTTGTACACAGCCAAGACGGTAGCCACCTTCGTAAGACTGTAGTGTGGGCACACGAGAAGTACGGAA
TCGAATCTTTTGCACTGATTCACGACTCCTTCGGTACCATTCCGGCTGACGCTGCGAACCTGTTCAAAGC
AGTGCGCGAAACTATGGTTGACACATATGAGTCTTGTGATGTACTGGCTGATTTCTACGACCAGTTCGCT
GACCAGTTGCACGAGTCTCAATTGGACAAAATGCCAGCACTTCCGGCTAAAGGTAACTTGAACCTCCGTG
ACATCTTAGAGTCGGACTTCGCGTTCGCGTAACTCGAGCAAAGCCCGCCGAAAGGCGGGCTTTTCTGTGT
CGACCGATGCCCTTGAGAGCCTTCAACCCAGTCAGCTCCTTCCGGTGGGCGCGGGGCATGACTATCGTCG
CCGCACTTATGACTGTCTTCTTTATCATGCAACTCGTAGGACAGGTGCCGGCAGCGCTCTTCCGCTTCCT
CGCTCACTGACTCGCTGCGCTCGGTCGTTCGGCTGCGGCGAGCGGTATCAGCTCACTCAAAGGCGGTAAT
ACGGTTATCCACAGAATCAGGGGATAACGCAGGAAAGAACATGTGAGCAAAAGGCCAGCAAAAGGCCAGG
AACCGTAAAAAGGCCGCGTTGCTGGCGTTTTTCCATAGGCTCCGCCCCCCTGACGAGCATCACAAAAATC
GACGCTCAAGTCAGAGGTGGCGAAACCCGACAGGACTATAAAGATACCAGGCGTTTCCCCCTGGAAGCTC
CCTCGTGCGCTCTCCTGTTCCGACCCTGCCGCTTACCGGATACCTGTCCGCCTTTCTCCCTTCGGGAAGC
GTGGCGCTTTCTCAATGCTCACGCTGTAGGTATCTCAGTTCGGTGTAGGTCGTTCGCTCCAAGCTGGGCT
GTGTGCACGAACCCCCCGTTCAGCCCGACCGCTGCGCCTTATCCGGTAACTATCGTCTTGAGTCCAACCC
GGTAAGACACGACTTATCGCCACTGGCAGCAGCCACTGGTAACAGGATTAGCAGAGCGAGGTATGTAGGC
GGTGCTACAGAGTTCTTGAAGTGGTGGCCTAACTACGGCTACACTAGAAGGACAGTATTTGGTATCTGCG
CTCTGCTGAAGCCAGTTACCTTCGGAAAAAGAGTTGGTAGCTCTTGATCCGGCAAACAAACCACCGCTGG
TAGCGGTGGTTTTTTTGTTTGCAAGCAGCAGATTACGCGCAGAAAAAAAGGATCTCAAGAAGATCCTTTG
ATCTTTTCTACGGGGTCTGACGCTCAGTGGAACGAAAACTCACGTTAAGGGATTTTGGTCATGAGATTAT
CAAAAAGGATCTTCACCTAGATCCTTTTAAATTAAAAATGAAGTTTTAAATCAATCTAAAGTATATATGA
GTAAACTTGGTCTGACAGTTACCAATGCTTAATCAGTGAGGCACCTATCTCAGCGATCTGTCTATTTCGT
TCATCCATAGTTGCCTGACTCCCCGTCGTGTAGATAACTACGATACGGGAGGGCTTACCATCTGGCCCCA
GTGCTGCAATGATACCGCGAGACCCACGCTCACCGGCTCCAGATTTATCAGCAATAAACCAGCCAGCCGG
AAGGGCCGAGCGCAGAAGTGGTCCTGCAACTTTATCCGCCTCCATCCAGTCTATTAATTGTTGCCGGGAA
GCTAGAGTAAGTAGTTCGCCAGTTAATAGTTTGCGCAACGTTGTTGCCATTGCTACAGGCATCGTGGTGT
CACGCTCGTCGTTTGGTATGGCTTCATTCAGCTCCGGTTCCCAACGATCAAGGCGAGTTACATGATCCCC
CATGTTGTGCAAAAAAGCGGTTAGCTCCTTCGGTCCTCCGATCGTTGTCAGAAGTAAGTTGGCCGCAGTG
TTATCACTCATGGTTATGGCAGCACTGCATAATTCTCTTACTGTCATGCCATCCGTAAGATGCTTTTCTG
TGACTGGTGAGTACTCAACCAAGTCATTCTGAGAATAGTGTATGCGGCGACCGAGTTGCTCTTGCCCGGC
GTCAATACGGGATAATACCGCGCCACATAGCAGAACTTTAAAAGTGCTCATCATTGGAAAACGTTCTTCG
GGGCGAAAACTCTCAAGGATCTTACCGCTGTTGAGATCCAGTTCGATGTAACCCACTCGTGCACCCAACT
GATCTTCAGCATCTTTTACTTTCACCAGCGTTTCTGGGTGAGCAAAAACAGGAAGGCAAAATGCCGCAAA
AAAGGGAATAAGGGCGACACGGAAATGTTGAATACTCATACTCTTCCTTTTTCAATATTATTGAAGCATT
TATCAGGGTTATTGTCTCATGAGCGGATACATATTTGAATGTATTTAGAAAAATAAACAAATAGGGGTTC
CGCGCACATTTCCCCGAAAAGTGCCACCTGACGTCTAAGAAACCATTATTATCATGACATTAACCT
