>Addgene plasmid #67739 | Pr2-T7RNAP | addgene partial sequence | sequence record 121182 | pBEST-F 5'-CATGGTGAAGACTATCGCAC-3'
TGCTGGGTGGGCTAACGATATCCGCCTGATGCGTGAACGTGACGGACGTAACCACCGCGACATGTGTGTG
CTGTTCCGCTGGGCATGCTGAGCTAACACCGTGCGTGTTGACAATTTTACCTCTGGCGGTGCTAATGGTT
GCAGCTAGCAATAATTTTGTTTAACTTTAAGAAGGAGATATACCATGAACACGATTAACATCGCTAAGAA
CGACTTCTCTGACATCGAACTGGCTGCTATCCCGTTCAACACTCTGGCTGACCATTACGGTGAGCGTTTA
GCTCGCGAACAGTTGGCCCTTGAGCATGAGTCTTACGAGATGGGTGAAGCACGCTTCCGCAAGATGTTTG
AGCGTCAACTTAAAGCTGGTGAGGTTGCGGATAACGCTGCCGCCAAGCCTCTCATCACTACCCTACTCCC
TAAGATGATTGCACGCATCAACGACTGGTTTGAGGAAGTGAAAGCTAAGCGCGGCAAGCGCCCGACAGCC
TTCCAGTTCCTGCAAGAAATCAAGCCGGAAGCCGTAGCGTACATCACCATTAAGACCACTCTGGCTTGCC
TAACCAGTGCTGACAATACAACCGTTCAGGCTGTAGCAAGCGCAATCGGTCGGGCCATTGAGGACGAGGC
TCGCTTCGGTCGTATCCGTGACCTTGAAGCTAAGCACTTCAAGAAAAACGTTGAGGAACAACTCAACAAG
CGCGTAGGGCACGTCTACAAGAAAGCATTTATGCAAGTTGTCGAGGCTGACATGCTCTCTAAGGGTCTAC
TCGGTGGCGAGGCGTGGTCTTCGT
